Addgene plasmid #31447: pRLCon850-1207
Depositing lab: Gerhart Ryffel. Depositing organization: Universitaetsklinikum Essen. Publication: A systematic analysis of the 3'UTR of HNF4A mRNA reveals an interplay of regulatory elements including miRNA target sites. Wirsing A, Senkel S, Klein-Hitpass L, Ryffel GU. PLoS One. 2011;6(11):e27438. Epub 2011 Nov 30. 10.1371/journal.pone.0027438 PubMed 22140441.
Backbone
  Vector backbone: pRL-Con
  Backbone size w/o insert (bp): 6380
  Vector type: Mammalian Expression, Luciferase
Growth in bacteria
  Bacterial resistance: Ampicillin, 100 μg/mL
  Growth temperature: 37°C
  Growth strain: DH5alpha
  Copy number: High Copy
Gene/Insert
  Gene/Insert name: HNF4A 3'UTR fragment
  Species: H. sapiens (human)
  Insert size (bp): 358
  Entrez Gene: HNF4A (a.k.a. FRTS4, HNF4, HNF4a7, HNF4a8, HNF4a9, HNF4alpha, MODY, MODY1, NR2A1, NR2A21, TCF, TCF-14, TCF14)
  Cloning method: Restriction Enzyme; 5′ cloning site XbaI (not destroyed); 3′ cloning site NotI (not destroyed)
  Sequencing primers: 5′ taacaccgagttcgtgaaggtg
Terms and licenses: Academic/Nonprofit Terms; Industry Terms: Not Available to Industry
Depositor comments: To measure regulatory potential of 3'UTR Please note that there are some small discrepancies between Addgene's quality control sequence and the assembled sequence from the depositor. These discrepancies should not affect the function of the plasmid.
How to cite: pRLCon850-1207 was a gift from Gerhart Ryffel (Addgene plasmid # 31447 ; http://n2t.net/addgene:31447 ; RRID:Addgene_31447)
