[The description below was written by a language model from this plasmid's Addgene catalogue record and pLannotate feature annotations shown in this document.]
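Description:
pRLCon850-1207 is a mammalian Renilla luciferase reporter plasmid built on the pRL-Con backbone, carrying a 358 bp fragment of the human HNF4A 3'UTR. The name suggests the fragment spans positions 850 to 1207 of the UTR, although the record does not say so explicitly. The fragment was inserted between XbaI and NotI sites, both preserved. In the annotated 6,738 nt depositor sequence, it corresponds to the unannotated gap between the end of the luciferase coding region and the downstream polyadenylation signal. The plasmid replicates in E. coli at high copy from a ColE1/pUC-type origin and is selected with ampicillin through the β-lactamase gene. An f1 origin is also present, which would allow single-stranded DNA production.

The reporter unit is driven by the CMV immediate early enhancer and promoter, followed by a chimeric β-globin/immunoglobulin intron that promotes efficient mRNA processing, and then the human codon-optimized Renilla luciferase (hRluc) coding sequence. A T7 promoter sits just upstream of hRluc and a T3 promoter fragment lies beyond the insert. An SV40 poly(A) signal is annotated after the insert, where it would be expected to terminate the transcript, although the annotation places it on the reverse strand. Because the HNF4A fragment becomes part of the luciferase mRNA's 3'UTR, any regulatory elements it contains, such as miRNA target sites, should alter luciferase output. A separate SV40 promoter–neo cassette with a synthetic poly(A) signal would permit G418 selection in mammalian cells.

According to the depositor, the construct is used to measure the regulatory potential of the 3'UTR, as part of a systematic dissection of the HNF4A 3'UTR. Small discrepancies between the depositor's sequence and the repository's quality-control sequence are noted, and they are not expected to affect function.
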