Features (pLannotate 1.2.2; 19 found; start..end, strand, type, name):
    140..517     +  enhancer       CMV enhancer: human cytomegalovirus immediate early enhancer
    518..729     +  promoter       CMV promoter: human cytomegalovirus (CMV) immediate early promoter
    890..1022    +  intron         chimeric intron: chimera between introns from human β-globin and immunoglobulin heavy chain genes
   1067..1085    +  promoter       T7 promoter: promoter for bacteriophage T7 RNA polymerase
   1095..2030    +  CDS            hRluc: Renilla luciferase human codon-optimized
   2407..2424    -  promoter       T3 promoter (fragment): promoter for bacteriophage T3 RNA polymerase
   2442..2563    -  polyA_signal   SV40 poly(A) signal: SV40 polyadenylation signal
   2586..2654    -  CDS            large T antigen (fragment): large T antigen from SV40 (simian virus 40)
   2678..2745    +  CDS            lacZα (fragment): LacZα fragment of β-galactosidase; lacZ fragment
   2749..3177    +  rep_origin     f1 ori (sequence partly withheld): f1 bacteriophage origin of replication; arrow indicates direction of (+) strand synthesis
   3205..3256    -  misc_feature   bom (fragment): basis of mobility region from pBR322
   3321..3678    +  promoter       SV40 promoter: SV40 enhancer and early promoter
   3729..4520    +  CDS            neo: KKA2_KLEPN - Also known as kan, nptII. Experimental evidence at protein level: Swiss-Prot protein existence level 1. Resistance to kanamycin, neomycin, paromomycin, ribostamycin, butirosin and gentamicin B. From Klebsiella pneumoniae.
   4587..4635    +  polyA_signal   poly(A) signal: synthetic polyadenylation signal
   4655..4709    -  misc_feature   bom (fragment): basis of mobility region from pBR322
   4811..4846    -  CDS            rop (fragment): Rop protein, which maintains plasmids at low copy number; rop
   4941..5045    +  promoter       AmpR promoter: bla
   5046..5906    +  CDS            AmpR: β-lactamase; bla; confers resistance to ampicillin, carbenicillin, and related antibiotics
   6077..6665    +  rep_origin     ori: high-copy-number ColE1/pMB1/pBR322/pUC origin of replication
>Addgene plasmid #31447 | pRLCon850-1207 | depositor full sequence | sequence record 14398 | Author sequence
TCAATATTGGCCATTAGCCATATTATTCATTGGTTATATAGCATAAATCAATATTGGCTATTGGCCATTG
CATACGTTGTATCTATATCATAATATGTACATTTATATTGGCTCATGTCCAATATGACCGCCATGTTGGC
ATTGATTATTGACTAGTTATTAATAGTAATCAATTACGGGGTCATTAGTTCATAGCCCATATATGGAGTT
CCGCGTTACATAACTTACGGTAAATGGCCCGCCTGGCTGACCGCCCAACGACCCCCGCCCATTGACGTCA
ATAATGACGTATGTTCCCATAGTAACGCCAATAGGGACTTTCCATTGACGTCAATGGGTGGAGTATTTAC
GGTAAACTGCCCACTTGGCAGTACATCAAGTGTATCATATGCCAAGTCCGCCCCCTATTGACGTCAATGA
CGGTAAATGGCCCGCCTGGCATTATGCCCAGTACATGACCTTACGGGACTTTCCTACTTGGCAGTACATC
TACGTATTAGTCATCGCTATTACCATGGTGATGCGGTTTTGGCAGTACACCAATGGGCGTGGATAGCGGT
TTGACTCACGGGGATTTCCAAGTCTCCACCCCATTGACGTCAATGGGAGTTTGTTTTGGCACCAAAATCA
ACGGGACTTTCCAAAATGTCGTAACAACTGCGATCGCCCGCCCCGTTGACGCAAATGGGCGGTAGGCGTG
TACGGTGGGAGGTCTATATAAGCAGAGCTCGTTTAGTGAACCGTCAGATCACTAGAAGCTTTATTGCGGT
AGTTTATCACAGTTAAATTGCTAACGCAGTCAGTGCTTCTGACACAACAGTCTCGAACTTAAGCTGCAGT
GACTCTCTTAAGGTAGCCTTGCAGAAGTTGGTCGTGAGGCACTGGGCAGGTAAGTATCAAGGTTACAAGA
CAGGTTTAAGGAGACCAATAGAAACTGGGCTTGTCGAGACAGAGAAGACTCTTGCGTTTCTGATAGGCAC
CTATTGGTCTTACTGACATCCACTTTGCCTTTCTCTCCACAGGTGTCCACTCCCAGTTCAATTACAGCTC
TTAAGGCTAGAGTACTTAATACGACTCACTATAGGCTAGCCACCATGGCTTCCAAGGTGTACGACCCCGA
GCAACGCAAACGCATGATCACTGGGCCTCAGTGGTGGGCTCGCTGCAAGCAAATGAACGTGCTGGACTCC
TTCATCAACTACTATGATTCCGAGAAGCACGCCGAGAACGCCGTGATTTTTCTGCATGGTAACGCTGCCT
CCAGCTACCTGTGGAGGCACGTCGTGCCTCACATCGAGCCCGTGGCTAGATGCATCATCCCTGATCTGAT
CGGAATGGGTAAGTCCGGCAAGAGCGGGAATGGCTCATATCGCCTCCTGGATCACTACAAGTACCTCACC
GCTTGGTTCGAGCTGCTGAACCTTCCAAAGAAAATCATCTTTGTGGGCCACGACTGGGGGGCTTGTCTGG
CCTTTCACTACTCCTACGAGCACCAAGACAAGATCAAGGCCATCGTCCATGCTGAGAGTGTCGTGGACGT
GATCGAGTCCTGGGACGAGTGGCCTGACATCGAGGAGGATATCGCCCTGATCAAGAGCGAAGAGGGCGAG
AAAATGGTGCTTGAGAATAACTTCTTCGTCGAGACCATGCTCCCAAGCAAGATCATGCGGAAACTGGAGC
CTGAGGAGTTCGCTGCCTACCTGGAGCCATTCAAGGAGAAGGGCGAGGTTAGACGGCCTACCCTCTCCTG
GCCTCGCGAGATCCCTCTCGTTAAGGGAGGCAAGCCCGACGTCGTCCAGATTGTCCGCAACTACAACGCC
TACCTTCGGGCCAGCGACGATCTGCCTAAGATGTTCATCGAGTCCGACCCTGGGTTCTTTTCCAACGCTA
TTGTCGAGGGAGCTAAGAAGTTCCCTAACACCGAGTTCGTGAAGGTGAAGGGCCTCCACTTCAGCCAGGA
GGACGCTCCAGATGAAATGGGTAAGTACATCAAGAGCTTCGTGGAGCGCGTGCTGAAGAACGAGCAGTAA
TTCTAGATGGCTGGTAGAGCAGGTGAGATGGGACATTCCAAAGAACAGCCTGAGCCAAGGCCTAGTGGTA
GTAAGAATCTAGCAAGAATTGAGGAAGAATGGTGTGGGAGAGGGATGATGAAGAGAGAGAGGGCCTGCTG
GAGAGCATAGGGTCTGGAACACCAGGCTGAGGTCCTGATCAGCTTCAAGGAGTATGCAGGGAGCTGGGCT
TCCAGAAAATGAACACAGCAGTTCTGCAGAGGACGGGAGGCTGGAAGCTGGGAGGTCAGGTGGGGTGGAT
GATATAATGCGGGTGAGAGTAATGAGGCTTGGGGCTGGAGAGGACAAGATGGGTAAACCCTCACATCAGA
GTGACATCCAGGAGGGCGGCCGCTTCCCTTTAGTGAGGGTTAATGCTTCGAGCAGACATGATAAGATACA
TTGATGAGTTTGGACAAACCACAACTAGAATGCAGTGAAAAAAATGCTTTATTTGTGAAATTTGTGATGC
TATTGCTTTATTTGTAACCATTATAAGCTGCAATAAACAAGTTAACAACAACAATTGCATTCATTTTATG
TTTCAGGTTCAGGGGGAGATGTGGGAGGTTTTTTAAAGCAAGTAAAACCTCTACAAATGTGGTAAAATCC
GATAAGGATCGATCCGGGCTGGCGTAATAGCGAAGAGGCCCGCACCGATCGCCCTTCCCAACAGTTGCGC
AGCCTGAATGGCGAATGG
[124 nt withheld, positions 2749-2872]
C
[91 nt withheld, positions 2874-2964]
A
[49 nt withheld, positions 2966-3014]
CCTTTGACGTTGGAGTCCACGTTCTTT
[37 nt withheld, positions 3042-3078]
ACCCTATCTCGGTCTATTCTTTTGATTTATAAGGGATTTTGCCGATTTCGGCCTATTGGTTAAAAAATGA
GCTGATTTAACAAAAATTTAACGCGAATTTTAACAAAATATTAACGCTTACAATTTCCTGATGCGGTATT
TTCTCCTTACGCATCTGTGCGGTATTTCACACCGCATACGCGGATCTGCGCAGCACCATGGCCTGAAATA
ACCTCTGAAAGAGGAACTTGGTTAGGTACCTTCTGAGGCGGAAAGAACCAGCTGTGGAATGTGTGTCAGT
TAGGGTGTGGAAAGTCCCCAGGCTCCCCAGCAGGCAGAAGTATGCAAAGCATGCATCTCAATTAGTCAGC
AACCAGGTGTGGAAAGTCCCCAGGCTCCCCAGCAGGCAGAAGTATGCAAAGCATGCATCTCAATTAGTCA
GCAACCATAGTCCCGCCCCTAACTCCGCCCATCCCGCCCCTAACTCCGCCCAGTTCCGCCCATTCTCCGC
CCCATGGCTGACTAATTTTTTTTATTTATGCAGAGGCCGAGGCCGCCTCGGCCTCTGAGCTATTCCAGAA
GTAGTGAGGAGGCTTTTTTGGAGGCCTAGGCTTTTGCAAAAAGCTTGATTCTTCTGACACAACAGTCTCG
AACTTAAGGCTAGAGCCACCATGATTGAACAAGATGGATTGCACGCAGGTTCTCCGGCCGCTTGGGTGGA
GAGGCTATTCGGCTATGACTGGGCACAACAGACAATCGGCTGCTCTGATGCCGCCGTGTTCCGGCTGTCA
GCGCAGGGGCGCCCGGTTCTTTTTGTCAAGACCGACCTGTCCGGTGCCCTGAATGAACTGCAGGACGAGG
CAGCGCGGCTATCGTGGCTGGCCACGACGGGCGTTCCTTGCGCAGCTGTGCTCGACGTTGTCACTGAAGC
GGGAAGGGACTGGCTGCTATTGGGCGAAGTGCCGGGGCAGGATCTCCTGTCATCTCACCTTGCTCCTGCC
GAGAAAGTATCCATCATGGCTGATGCAATGCGGCGGCTGCATACGCTTGATCCGGCTACCTGCCCATTCG
ACCACCAAGCGAAACATCGCATCGAGCGAGCACGTACTCGGATGGAAGCCGGTCTTGTCGATCAGGATGA
TCTGGACGAAGAGCATCAGGGGCTCGCGCCAGCCGAACTGTTCGCCAGGCTCAAGGCGCGCATGCCCGAC
GGCGAGGATCTCGTCGTGACCCATGGCGATGCCTGCTTGCCGAATATCATGGTGGAAAATGGCCGCTTTT
CTGGATTCATCGACTGTGGCCGGCTGGGTGTGGCGGACCGCTATCAGGACATAGCGTTGGCTACCCGTGA
TATTGCTGAAGAGCTTGGCGGCGAATGGGCTGACCGCTTCCTCGTGCTTTACGGTATCGCCGCTCCCGAT
TCGCAGCGCATCGCCTTCTATCGCCTTCTTGACGAGTTCTTCTGAGCGGGACTCTGGGGTTCGAAATGAC
CGACCAAGCGACGCCCAACCTGCCATCACGATGGCCGCAATAAAATATCTTTATTTTCATTACATCTGTG
TGTTGGTTTTTTGTGTGAATCGATAGCGATAAGGATCCGCGTATGGTGCACTCTCAGTACAATCTGCTCT
GATGCCGCATAGTTAAGCCAGCCCCGACACCCGCCAACACCCGCTGACGCGCCCTGACGGGCTTGTCTGC
TCCCGGCATCCGCTTACAGACAAGCTGTGACCGTCTCCGGGAGCTGCATGTGTCAGAGGTTTTCACCGTC
ATCACCGAAACGCGCGAGACGAAAGGGCCTCGTGATACGCCTATTTTTATAGGTTAATGTCATGATAATA
ATGGTTTCTTAGACGTCAGGTGGCACTTTTCGGGGAAATGTGCGCGGAACCCCTATTTGTTTATTTTTCT
AAATACATTCAAATATGTATCCGCTCATGAGACAATAACCCTGATAAATGCTTCAATAATATTGAAAAAG
GAAGAGTATGAGTATTCAACATTTCCGTGTCGCCCTTATTCCCTTTTTTGCGGCATTTTGCCTTCCTGTT
TTTGCTCACCCAGAAACGCTGGTGAAAGTAAAAGATGCTGAAGATCAGTTGGGTGCACGAGTGGGTTACA
TCGAACTGGATCTCAACAGCGGTAAGATCCTTGAGAGTTTTCGCCCCGAAGAACGTTTTCCAATGATGAG
CACTTTTAAAGTTCTGCTATGTGGCGCGGTATTATCCCGTATTGACGCCGGGCAAGAGCAACTCGGTCGC
CGCATACACTATTCTCAGAATGACTTGGTTGAGTACTCACCAGTCACAGAAAAGCATCTTACGGATGGCA
TGACAGTAAGAGAATTATGCAGTGCTGCCATAACCATGAGTGATAACACTGCGGCCAACTTACTTCTGAC
AACGATCGGAGGACCGAAGGAGCTAACCGCTTTTTTGCACAACATGGGGGATCATGTAACTCGCCTTGAT
CGTTGGGAACCGGAGCTGAATGAAGCCATACCAAACGACGAGCGTGACACCACGATGCCTGTAGCAATGG
CAACAACGTTGCGCAAACTATTAACTGGCGAACTACTTACTCTAGCTTCCCGGCAACAATTAATAGACTG
GATGGAGGCGGATAAAGTTGCAGGACCACTTCTGCGCTCGGCCCTTCCGGCTGGCTGGTTTATTGCTGAT
AAATCTGGAGCCGGTGAGCGTGGGTCTCGCGGTATCATTGCAGCACTGGGGCCAGATGGTAAGCCCTCCC
GTATCGTAGTTATCTACACGACGGGGAGTCAGGCAACTATGGATGAACGAAATAGACAGATCGCTGAGAT
AGGTGCCTCACTGATTAAGCATTGGTAACTGTCAGACCAAGTTTACTCATATATACTTTAGATTGATTTA
AAACTTCATTTTTAATTTAAAAGGATCTAGGTGAAGATCCTTTTTGATAATCTCATGACCAAAATCCCTT
AACGTGAGTTTTCGTTCCACTGAGCGTCAGACCCCGTAGAAAAGATCAAAGGATCTTCTTGAGATCCTTT
TTTTCTGCGCGTAATCTGCTGCTTGCAAACAAAAAAACCACCGCTACCAGCGGTGGTTTGTTTGCCGGAT
CAAGAGCTACCAACTCTTTTTCCGAAGGTAACTGGCTTCAGCAGAGCGCAGATACCAAATACTGTTCTTC
TAGTGTAGCCGTAGTTAGGCCACCACTTCAAGAACTCTGTAGCACCGCCTACATACCTCGCTCTGCTAAT
CCTGTTACCAGTGGCTGCTGCCAGTGGCGATAAGTCGTGTCTTACCGGGTTGGACTCAAGACGATAGTTA
CCGGATAAGGCGCAGCGGTCGGGCTGAACGGGGGGTTCGTGCACACAGCCCAGCTTGGAGCGAACGACCT
ACACCGAACTGAGATACCTACAGCGTGAGCTATGAGAAAGCGCCACGCTTCCCGAAGGGAGAAAGGCGGA
CAGGTATCCGGTAAGCGGCAGGGTCGGAACAGGAGAGCGCACGAGGGAGCTTCCAGGGGGAAACGCCTGG
TATCTTTATAGTCCTGTCGGGTTTCGCCACCTCTGACTTGAGCGTCGATTTTTGTGATGCTCGTCAGGGG
GGCGGAGCCTATGGAAAAACGCCAGCAACGCGGCCTTTTTACGGTTCCTGGCCTTTTGCTGGCCTTTTGC
TCACATGGCTCGACAGATCT
