>Addgene plasmid #31447 | pRLCon850-1207 | addgene partial sequence | sequence record 37142 | EBV-rev 5'-GTGGTTTGTCCAAACTCATC-3'
NAAGGTTGCNGAAGCATTAACCCTCACTAAAGGGAAGCGGCCGCCCTCCTGGATGTCACTCTGATGTGAG
GGTTTACCCATCTTGTCCTCTCCAGCCCCAAGCCTCATTACTCTCACCCACATTATATCATCCACCCCAC
CTGACCTCCCAGCTTCCAGCCTCCCGTCCTCTGCAGAACTGCTGTGTTCATTTTCTGGAAGCCCAGCTCC
CTGCATACTCCTTGAAGCTGATCAGGACCTCAGCCTGGTGTTCCAGACCCTATGCTCTCCAGCAGGCCCT
CTCTCTCTTCATCATCCCTCTCCCACACCATTCTTCCTCAATTCTTGCTAGATTCTTACTACCACTAGGC
CTTGGCTCAGGCTGTTCTTTGGAATGTCCCATCTCACCTGCTCTACCAGCCATCTAGAATTACTGCTCGT
TCTTCAGCACGCGCTCCACGAAGCTCTTGATGTACTTACCCATTTCATCTGGAGCGTCCTCCTGGCTGAA
GTGGAGGCCCTTCACCTTCACGAACTCGGTGTTAGGGAACTTCTTAGCTCCCTCGACAATAGCGTTGGAA
AAGAACCCAGGGTCGGACTCGATGAACATCTTAGGCAGATCGTCGCTGGCCCGAAGGTAGGCGTTGTAGT
TGCGGACAATCTGGACGACGTCGGGCTTGCCTCCCTTAACGAGAGGGATCTCGCGAGGCCAGGAGAGGGT
AGGCCGTCTAACCTCGCCCTTCTCCTTGAATGGCTCCAGGTAGGCAGCGAACTCCTCAGGCTCCAGTTTC
CGCATGATCTTGCTTGGGAGCATGGTCTCGACGAAGAAGTTATTCTCAAGCACCATTTTCTCGCCCTCTT
CGCTCTTGATCAGGGCGATATCCTCCTCGATGTCAGGCCACTCGTCCCAGGACTCGATCACGTCCACGAC
ACTCTCAGCATGGACGATGGC
